Addgene plasmid #106694: gh13
Purpose: expression of gRNA targeting GALNT13
Depositing lab: Eric-Paul Bennett. Depositing organization: University of Copenhagen. Publication: A validated gRNA library for CRISPR/Cas9 targeting of the human glycosyltransferase genome. Narimatsu Y, Joshi HJ, Zhang Y, Gomes C, Chen YH, Lorenzetti F, Furukawa S, Schjoldager K, Hansen L, Clausen H, Bennett EP, Wandall HH. Glycobiology. 2018 Jan 5. pii: 4791732. doi: 10.1093/glycob/cwx101. PubMed 29315387.
Backbone
  Vector backbone: EPB104
  Backbone manufacturer: Eric-Paul Bennett (Addgene plasmid # 68369)
  Backbone size w/o insert (bp): 2376
  Vector type: Mammalian Expression
Growth in bacteria
  Bacterial resistance: Ampicillin, 100 μg/mL
  Growth temperature: 37°C
  Growth strain: DH5alpha
  Copy number: High Copy
Gene/Insert
  Gene/Insert name: GALNT13
  gRNA/shRNA sequence: TTAATACGTGCCCGTCTTCG
  Species: H. sapiens (human)
  Entrez Gene: GALNT13 (a.k.a. GalNAc-T13, LINC01850)
  Cloning method: Restriction Enzyme; 5′ cloning site unknown (unknown if destroyed); 3′ cloning site unknown (unknown if destroyed)
  Sequencing primers: 5′ T7NP
Terms and licenses: Academic/Nonprofit Terms; Industry Terms: Not Available to Industry
How to cite: gh13 was a gift from Eric-Paul Bennett (Addgene plasmid # 106694 ; http://n2t.net/addgene:106694 ; RRID:Addgene_106694)
