[The description below was written by a language model from this plasmid's Addgene catalogue record and pLannotate feature annotations shown in this document.]
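Description:
gh13 is a small mammalian guide RNA expression plasmid built on the EPB104 backbone, carrying a single CRISPR guide directed against human GALNT13, the gene encoding the polypeptide GalNAc-transferase GalNAc-T13. The sequenced plasmid is about 2.7 kb. It is propagated in E. coli as a high-copy plasmid through a ColE1/pUC-type origin and selected with ampicillin via a β-lactamase gene under its native bla promoter. The feature table also picks up short fragments of lacI, an RSF origin, an M13 origin and lacZα, along with a T7 promoter. These appear to be remnants of the cloning vector from which the backbone was derived and have no evident role in the construct's function, although the T7 region likely serves as the priming site for sequence verification of the insert.

The functional payload is a compact RNA polymerase III cassette. A human U6 snRNA promoter lies upstream of the Streptococcus pyogenes Cas9 guide RNA scaffold, and the short unannotated gap between them is where the 20-nucleotide GALNT13 targeting spacer would be expected to sit. Transcription therefore yields a single guide RNA that directs SpCas9 to the GALNT13 locus. No Cas9 coding sequence, mammalian selection marker or fluorescent reporter is annotated, so the nuclease must be provided separately, for example from a co-transfected plasmid or a Cas9-expressing cell line. According to the record, the plasmid belongs to a validated gRNA library covering the human glycosyltransferase genes. Its typical use is the knockout of GALNT13 in human cells to study glycosylation. The restriction sites used for cloning the guide are not recorded.
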