Features (pLannotate 1.2.2; 10 found; start..end, strand, type, name):
      1..241     +  promoter       U6 promoter: RNA polymerase III promoter for human U6 snRNA
    271..346     +  misc_RNA       gRNA scaffold: guide RNA scaffold for the Streptococcus pyogenes CRISPR/Cas9 system
    393..440     -  CDS            lacI (fragment): lac repressor; lacI; The lac repressor binds to the lac operator to inhibit transcription in E. coli. This inhibition can be relieved by adding lactose or isopropyl-β-D-thiogalactopyranoside (IPTG).
    477..517     -  rep_origin     RSF ori (fragment): Plasmids containing the RSF 1030 origin of replication can be propagated in E. coli cells that contain additional plasmids with compatible origins.
    595..1183    -  rep_origin     ori: high-copy-number ColE1/pMB1/pBR322/pUC origin of replication
   1354..2214    -  CDS            AmpR: β-lactamase; bla; confers resistance to ampicillin, carbenicillin, and related antibiotics
   2215..2319    -  promoter       AmpR promoter: bla
   2345..2476    -  rep_origin     M13 ori (fragment): M13 bacteriophage origin of replication; arrow indicates direction of (+) strand synthesis
   2497..2653    -  CDS            lacZα (fragment): LacZα fragment of β-galactosidase; lacZ fragment
   2662..2680    +  promoter       T7 promoter: promoter for bacteriophage T7 RNA polymerase
>Addgene plasmid #106694 | gh13 | addgene full sequence | sequence record 242890 | Addgene NGS Result
GAGGGCCTATTTCCCATGATTCCTTCATATTTGCATATACGATACAAGGCTGTTAGAGAGATAATTGGAA
TTAATTTGACTGTAAACACAAAGATATTAGTACAAAATACGTGACGTAGAAAGTAATAATTTCTTGGGTA
GTTTGCAGTTTTAAAATTATGTTTTAAAATGGACTATCATATGCTTACCGTAACTTGAAAGTATTTCGAT
TTCTTGGCTTTATATATCTTGTGGAAAGGACGAAACACCGTTAATACGTGCCCGTCTTCGGTTTTAGAGC
TAGAAATAGCAAGTTAAAATAAGGCTAGTCCGTTATCAACTTGAAAAAGTGGCACCGAGTCGGTGCTTTT
TTTGGTACCTGGAGCACAAGACTGGCCTCATGGGCCTTCCGCTCACTGCCCGCTTTCCAGTCGGGAAACC
TGTCGTGCCAGCTGCATTAACATGGTCATAGCTGTTTCCTTGCGTATTGGGCGCTCTCCGCTTCCTCGCT
CACTGACTCGCTGCGCTCGGTCGTTCGGGTAAAGCCTGGGGTGCCTAATGAGCAAAAGGCCAGCAAAAGG
CCAGGAACCGTAAAAAGGCCGCGTTGCTGGCGTTTTTCCATAGGCTCCGCCCCCCTGACGAGCATCACAA
AAATCGACGCTCAAGTCAGAGGTGGCGAAACCCGACAGGACTATAAAGATACCAGGCGTTTCCCCCTGGA
AGCTCCCTCGTGCGCTCTCCTGTTCCGACCCTGCCGCTTACCGGATACCTGTCCGCCTTTCTCCCTTCGG
GAAGCGTGGCGCTTTCTCATAGCTCACGCTGTAGGTATCTCAGTTCGGTGTAGGTCGTTCGCTCCAAGCT
GGGCTGTGTGCACGAACCCCCCGTTCAGCCCGACCGCTGCGCCTTATCCGGTAACTATCGTCTTGAGTCC
AACCCGGTAAGACACGACTTATCGCCACTGGCAGCAGCCACTGGTAACAGGATTAGCAGAGCGAGGTATG
TAGGCGGTGCTACAGAGTTCTTGAAGTGGTGGCCTAACTACGGCTACACTAGAAGAACAGTATTTGGTAT
CTGCGCTCTGCTGAAGCCAGTTACCTTCGGAAAAAGAGTTGGTAGCTCTTGATCCGGCAAACAAACCACC
GCTGGTAGCGGTGGTTTTTTTGTTTGCAAGCAGCAGATTACGCGCAGAAAAAAAGGATCTCAAGAAGATC
CTTTGATCTTTTCTACGGGGTCTGACGCTCAGTGGAACGAAAACTCACGTTAAGGGATTTTGGTCATGAG
ATTATCAAAAAGGATCTTCACCTAGATCCTTTTAAATTAAAAATGAAGTTTTAAATCAATCTAAAGTATA
TATGAGTAAACTTGGTCTGACAGTTACCAATGCTTAATCAGTGAGGCACCTATCTCAGCGATCTGTCTAT
TTCGTTCATCCATAGTTGCCTGACTCCCCGTCGTGTAGATAACTACGATACGGGAGGGCTTACCATCTGG
CCCCAGTGCTGCAATGATACCGCGAGAACCACGCTCACCGGCTCCAGATTTATCAGCAATAAACCAGCCA
GCCGGAAGGGCCGAGCGCAGAAGTGGTCCTGCAACTTTATCCGCCTCCATCCAGTCTATTAATTGTTGCC
GGGAAGCTAGAGTAAGTAGTTCGCCAGTTAATAGTTTGCGCAACGTTGTTGCCATTGCTACAGGCATCGT
GGTGTCACGCTCGTCGTTTGGTATGGCTTCATTCAGCTCCGGTTCCCAACGATCAAGGCGAGTTACATGA
TCCCCCATGTTGTGCAAAAAAGCGGTTAGCTCCTTCGGTCCTCCGATCGTTGTCAGAAGTAAGTTGGCCG
CAGTGTTATCACTCATGGTTATGGCAGCACTGCATAATTCTCTTACTGTCATGCCATCCGTAAGATGCTT
TTCTGTGACTGGTGAGTACTCAACCAAGTCATTCTGAGAATAGTGTATGCGGCGACCGAGTTGCTCTTGC
CCGGCGTCAATACGGGATAATACCGCGCCACATAGCAGAACTTTAAAAGTGCTCATCATTGGAAAACGTT
CTTCGGGGCGAAAACTCTCAAGGATCTTACCGCTGTTGAGATCCAGTTCGATGTAACCCACTCGTGCACC
CAACTGATCTTCAGCATCTTTTACTTTCACCAGCGTTTCTGGGTGAGCAAAAACAGGAAGGCAAAATGCC
GCAAAAAAGGGAATAAGGGCGACACGGAAATGTTGAATACTCATACTCTTCCTTTTTCAATATTATTGAA
GCATTTATCAGGGTTATTGTCTCATGAGCGGATACATATTTGAATGTATTTAGAAAAATAAACAAATAGG
GGTTCCGCGCACATTTCCCCGAAAAGTGCCACCTAAATTGTAAGCGTTAATATTTTGTTAAAATTCGCGT
TAAATTTTTGTTAAATCAGCTCATTTTTTAACCAATAGGCCGAAATCGGCAAAATCCCTTATAAATCAAA
AGAATAGACCGAGATAGGGTTGAGTGGCCGCTACAGGGCGCTCCCATTCGCCATTCAGGCTGCGCAACTG
TTGGGAAGGGCGTTTCGGTGCGGGCCTCTTCGCTATTACGCCAGCTGGCGAAAGGGGGATGTGCTGCAAG
GCGATTAAGTTGGGTAACGCCAGGGTTTTCCCAGTCACGACGTTGTAAAACGACGGCCAGTGAGCGCGAC
GTAATACGACTCACTATAGGGCGAATTGGCGGAAGGCCGTCAAGGCCACGTGTCTTGTCCAGAGCTCGAT
ATCGAATAATTC
